>Addgene plasmid #198630 | pBad-HaloGFP-164-165 | addgene full sequence | sequence record 389868 | Addgene NGS Result
ATACTCCCGCCATTCAGAGAAGAAACCAATTGTCCATATTGCATCAGACATTGCCGTCACTGCGTCTTTT
ACTGGCTCTTCTCGCTAACCAAACCGGTAACCCCGCTTATTAAAAGCATTCTGTAACAAAGCGGGACCAA
AGCCATGACAAAAACGCGTAACAAAAGTGTCTATAATCACGGCAGAAAAGTCCACATTGATTATTTGCAC
GGCGTCACACTTTGCTATGCCATAGCATTTTTATCCATAAGATTAGCGGATCCTACCTGACGCTTTTTAT
CGCAACTCTCTACTGTTTCTCCATACCCGTTTTTTGGGCTAACAGGAGGAATTAACCATGGGGGGTTCTC
ATCATCATCATCATCATGGTATGGCTAGCATGACTGGTGGACAGCAAATGGGTCGGGATCTGTACGACGA
TGACGATAAGGATCCGAGCTCGAGAATGGCAGAAATCGGTACTGGCTTTCCATTCGACCCCCATTATGTG
GAAGTCCTGGGCGAGCGCATGCACTACGTCGATGTTGGTCCGCGCGATGGCACCCCTGTGCTGTTCCTGC
ACGGTAACCCGACCTCCTCCTACGTGTGGCGCAACATCATCCCGCATGTTGCACCGACCCATCGCTGCAT
TGCTCCAGACCTGATCGGTATGGGCAAATCCGACAAACCAGACCTGGGTTATTTCTTCGACGACCACGTC
CGCTTCATGGATGCCTTCATCGAAGCCCTGGGTCTGGAAGAGGTCGTCCTGGTCATTCACGACTGGGGCT
CCGCTCTGGGTTTCCACTGGGCCAAGCGCAATCCAGAGCGCGTCAAAGGTATTGCATTTATGGAGTTCAT
CCGCCCTATCCCGACCTGGGACGAATGGCCAGAATTTGCCCGCGAGACCTTCCAGGCCTTCCGCACCACC
GACGTCGGCCGCAAGCTGATCATCGGTGAAAACGTCTATATCAAGGCCGACAAGCAGAAGAACGGCATCA
AGGCGAACTTCAAGATCCGCCACAACATCGAGGACGGCGGCGTGCAGCTCGCCTACCACTACCAGCAGAA
CACCCCCATCGGCGACGGCCCCGTGCTGCTGCCCGACAACCACTACCTGAGCGTCCAGTCCAAACTTTCG
AAAGACCCCAACGAGAAGCGCGATCACATGGTCCTGCTGGAGTTCGTGACCGCCGCCGGGATCACTCTCG
GCATGGACGAGCTGTACAAGGGCGGTACCGGAGGGAGCATGGTGAGCAAGGGCGAGGAGCTGTTCACCGG
GGTGGTGCCCATCCTGGTCGAGCTGGACGGCGACGTAAACGGCCACAAGTTCAGCGTGTCCGGCGAGGGT
GAGGGCGATGCCACCTACGGCAAGCTGACCCTGAAGTTCATCTGCACCACCGGCAAGCTGCCCGTGCCCT
GGCCCACCCTCGTGACCACCCTGACCTACGGCGTGCAGTGCTTCAGCCGCTACCCCGACCACATGAAGCA
GCACGACTTCTTCAAGTCCGCCATGCCCGAAGGCTACATCCAGGAGCGCACCATCTTCTTCAAGGACGAC
GGCAACTACAAGACCCGCGCCGAGGTGAAGTTCGAGGGCGACACCCTGGTGAACCGCATCGAGCTGAAGG
GCATCGACTTCAAGGAGGACGGCAACATCCTGGGGCATAAGCTGGAGTACAACCTTGGCAACGTTTTTAT
CGAGGGTACGCTGCCGATGGGTGTCGTCCGCCCGCTGACTGAAGTCGAGATGGACCATTACCGCGAGCCG
TTCCTGAATCCTGTTGACCGCGAGCCACTGTGGCGCTTCCCAAACGAGCTGCCAATCGCCGGTGAGCCAG
CGAACATCGTCGCGCTGGTCGAAGAATACATGGACTGGCTGCACCAGTCCCCTGTCCCGAAGCTGCTGTT
CTGGGGCACCCCAGGCGTTCTGATCCCACCGGCCGAAGCCGCTCGCCTGGCCAAAAGCCTGCCTAACTGC
AAGGCTGTGGACATCGGCCCGGGTCTGAATCTGCTGCAAGAAGACAACCCGGACCTGATCGGCAGCGAGA
TCGCGCGCTGGCTGTCGACGCTCGAGATTTCCGGCTGAAAGCTTGGCTGTTTTGGCGGATGAGAGAAGAT
TTTCAGCCTGATACAGATTAAATCAGAACGCAGAAGCGGTCTGATAAAACAGAATTTGCCTGGCGGCAGT
AGCGCGGTGGTCCCACCTGACCCCATGCCGAACTCAGAAGTGAAACGCCGTAGCGCCGATGGTAGTGTGG
GGTCTCCCCATGCGAGAGTAGGGAACTGCCAGGCATCAAATAAAACGAAAGGCTCAGTCGAAAGACTGGG
CCTTTCGTTTTATCTGTTGTTTGTCGGTGAACGCTCTCCTGAGTAGGACAAATCCGCCGGGAGCGGATTT
GAACGTTGCGAAGCAACGGCCCGGAGGGTGGCGGGCAGGACGCCCGCCATAAACTGCCAGGCATCAAATT
AAGCAGAAGGCCATCCTGACGGATGGCCTTTTTGCGTTTCTACAAACTCTTTTGTTTATTTTTCTAAATA
CATTCAAATATGTATCCGCTCATGAGACAATAACCCTGATAAATGCTTCAATAATATTGAAAAAGGAAGA
GTATGAGTATTCAACATTTCCGTGTCGCCCTTATTCCCTTTTTTGCGGCATTTTGCCTTCCTGTTTTTGC
TCACCCAGAAACGCTGGTGAAAGTAAAAGATGCTGAAGATCAGTTGGGTGCACGAGTGGGTTACATCGAA
CTGGATCTCAACAGCGGTAAGATCCTTGAGAGTTTTCGCCCCGAAGAACGTTTTCCAATGATGAGCACTT
TTAAAGTTCTGCTATGTGGCGCGGTATTATCCCGTGTTGACGCCGGGCAAGAGCAACTCGGTCGCCGCAT
ACACTATTCTCAGAATGACTTGGTTGAGTACTCACCAGTCACAGAAAAGCATCTTACGGATGGCATGACA
GTAAGAGAATTATGCAGTGCTGCCATAACCATGAGTGATAACACTGCGGCCAACTTACTTCTGACAACGA
TCGGAGGACCGAAGGAGCTAACCGCTTTTTTGCACAACATGGGGGATCATGTAACTCGCCTTGATCGTTG
GGAACCGGAGCTGAATGAAGCCATACCAAACGACGAGCGTGACACCACGATGCCTGTAGCAATGGCAACA
ACGTTGCGCAAACTATTAACTGGCGAACTACTTACTCTAGCTTCCCGGCAACAATTAATAGACTGGATGG
AGGCGGATAAAGTTGCAGGACCACTTCTGCGCTCGGCCCTTCCGGCTGGCTGGTTTATTGCTGATAAATC
TGGAGCCGGTGAGCGTGGGTCTCGCGGTATCATTGCAGCACTGGGGCCAGATGGTAAGCCCTCCCGTATC
GTAGTTATCTACACGACGGGGAGTCAGGCAACTATGGATGAACGAAATAGACAGATCGCTGAGATAGGTG
CCTCACTGATTAAGCATTGGTAACTGTCAGACCAAGTTTACTCATATATACTTTAGATTGATTTAAAACT
TCATTTTTAATTTAAAAGGATCTAGGTGAAGATCCTTTTTGATAATCTCATGACCAAAATCCCTTAACGT
GAGTTTTCGTTCCACTGAGCGTCAGACCCCGTAGAAAAGATCAAAGGATCTTCTTGAGATCCTTTTTTTC
TGCGCGTAATCTGCTGCTTGCAAACAAAACAACCACCGCTACCAGCGGTGGTTTGTTTGCCGGATCAAGA
GCTACCAACTCTTTTTCCGAAGGTAACTGGCTTCAGCAGAGCGCAGATACCAAATACTGTCCTTCTAGTG
TAGCCGTAGTTAGGCCACCACTTCAAGAACTCTGTAGCACCGCCTACATACCTCGCTCTGCTAATCCTGT
TACCAGTGGCTGCTGCCAGTGGCGATAAGTCGTGTCTTACCGGGTTGGACTCAAGACGATAGTTACCGGA
TAAGGCGCAGCGGTCGGGCTGAACGGGGGGTTCGTGCACACAGCCCAGCTTGGAGCGAACGACCTACACC
GAACTGAGATACCTACAGCGTGAGCTATGAGAAAGCGCCACGCTTCCCGAAGGGAGAAAGGCGGACAGGT
ATCCGGTAAGCGGCAGGGTCGGAACAGGAGAGCGCACGAGGGAGCTTCCAGGGGGAAACGCCTGGTATCT
TTATAGTCCTGTCGGGTTTCGCCACCTCTGACTTGAGCGTCGATTTTTGTGATGCTCGTCAGGGGGGCGG
AGCCTATGGAAAAACGCCAGCAACGCGGCCTTTTTACGGTTCCTGGCCTTTTGCTGGCCTTTTGCTCACA
TGTTCTTTCCTGCGTTATCCCCTGATTCTGTGGATAACCGTATTACCGCCTTTGAGTGAGCTGATACCGC
TCGCCGCAGCCGAACGACCGAGCGCAGCGAGTCAGTGAGCGAGGAAGCGGAAGAGCGCCTGATGCGGTAT
TTTCTCCTTACGCATCTGTGCGGTATTTCACACCGCATATGGTGCACTCTCAGTACAATCTGCTCTGATG
CCGCATAGTTAAGCCAGTATACACTCCGCTATCGCTACGTGACTGGGTCATGGCTGCGCCCCGACACCCG
CCAACACCCGCTGACGCGCCCTGACGGGCTTGTCTGCTCCCGGCATCCGCTTACAGACAAGCTGTGACCG
TCTCCGGGAGCTGCATGTGTCAGAGGTTTTCACCGTCATCACCGAAACGCGCGAGGCAGCAGATCAATTC
GCGCGCGAAGGCGAAGCGGCATGCATAATGTGCCTGTCAAATGGACGAAGCAGGGATTCTGCAAACCCTA
TGCTACTCCGTCAAGCCGTCAATTGTCTGATTCGTTACCAATTATGACAACTTGACGGCTACATCATTCA
CTTTTTCTTCACAACCGGCACGGAACTCGCTCGGGCTGGCCCCGGTGCATTTTTTAAATACCCGCGAGAA
ATAGAGTTGATCGTCAAAACCAACATTGCGACCGACGGTGGCGATAGGCATCCGGGTGGTGCTCAAAAGC
AGCTTCGCCTGGCTGATACGTTGGTCCTCGCGCCAGCTTAAGACGCTAATCCCTAACTGCTGGCGGAAAA
GATGTGACAGACGCGACGGCGACAAGCAAACATGCTGTGCGACGCTGGCGATATCAAAATTGCTGTCTGC
CAGGTGATCGCTGATGTACTGACAAGCCTCGCGTACCCGATTATCCATCGGTGGATGGAGCGACTCGTTA
ATCGCTTCCATGCGCCGCAGTAACAATTGCTCAAGCAGATTTATCGCCAGCAGCTCCGAATAGCGCCCTT
CCCCTTGCCCGGCGTTAATGATTTGCCCAAACAGGTCGCTGAAATGCGGCTGGTGCGCTTCATCCGGGCG
AAAGAACCCCGTATTGGCAAATATTGACGGCCAGTTAAGCCATTCATGCCAGTAGGCGCGCGGACGAAAG
TAAACCCACTGGTGATACCATTCGCGAGCCTCCGGATGACGACCGTAGTGATGAATCTCTCCTGGCGGGA
ACAGCAAAATATCACCCGGTCGGCAAACAAATTCTCGTCCCTGATTTTTCACCACCCCCTGACCGCGAAT
GGTGAGATTGAGAATATAACCTTTCATTCCCAGCGGTCGGTCGATAAAAAAATCGAGATAACCGTTGGCC
TCAATCGGCGTTAAACCCGCCACCAGATGGGCATTAAACGAGTATCCCGGCAGCAGGGGATCATTTTGCG
CTTCAGCCATACTTTTC
Features (pLannotate 1.2.2; 16 found; start..end, strand, type, name):
     20..304     +  promoter       araBAD promoter: araBAD; promoter of the L-arabinose operon of E. coli; the araC regulatory gene is transcribed in the opposite direction (Guzman et al., 1995)
    350..370     +  CDS            capTEV™ (fragment): composite tag for in vivo biotinylation, TEV protease cleavage, and 6xHis tagging
    371..403     +  CDS            T7 tag (gene 10 leader): leader peptide from bacteriophage T7 gene 10 promotes efficient translation in E. coli
    407..430     +  CDS            Xpress™ tag: Xpress™ epitope tag, including an enterokinase recognition and cleavage site
    446..935     +  CDS            HaloTag® (fragment): modified bacterial dehalogenase that forms covalent bonds with chloroalkane derivatives
    938..1663    +  CDS            cEGFP: cEGFP is a basic (constitutively fluorescent) green fluorescent protein published in 2008, derived from Aequorea victoria.
   1670..2065    +  CDS            HaloTag® (fragment): modified bacterial dehalogenase that forms covalent bonds with chloroalkane derivatives
   2158..2273    +  ncRNA          5S rRNA: Accession: RF00001 - 5S ribosomal RNA
   2277..2363    +  terminator     rrnB T1 terminator: Escherichia coli rrnB; transcription terminator T1 from the E. coli rrnB gene
   2455..2482    +  terminator     rrnB T2 terminator: transcription terminator T2 from the E. coli rrnB gene
   2501..2592    +  promoter       AmpR promoter: bla
   2593..3453    +  CDS            AmpR: β-lactamase; bla; confers resistance to ampicillin, carbenicillin, and related antibiotics
   3624..4212    +  rep_origin     ori: high-copy-number ColE1/pMB1/pBR322/pUC origin of replication
   4398..4538    -  misc_feature   bom: basis of mobility region from pBR322
   4640..4680    -  CDS            rop (fragment): Rop protein, which maintains plasmids at low copy number; rop
   4802..5680    -  CDS            araC: L-arabinose regulatory protein; araC
