[The description below was written by a language model from this plasmid's Addgene catalogue record and pLannotate feature annotations shown in this document.]
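Description:
pBad-HaloGFP-164-165 is a bacterial expression plasmid built on the Invitrogen pBAD backbone, about 5.7 kb in total, carrying a synthetic 1.6 kb insert that encodes a green fluorescent Ca2+ indicator scaffold. It is propagated in E. coli through a high-copy ColE1/pMB1-type origin and selected with ampicillin via the β-lactamase gene and its own promoter. Remnants of the pBR322 lineage, namely the bom mobility region and a short rop fragment, are also annotated.

Expression is driven by the araBAD promoter, with the divergently transcribed araC regulator present on the plasmid, so transcription is induced by L-arabinose and otherwise kept low. The open reading frame begins with the usual pBAD N-terminal leader: a short His-tag-containing segment (annotated as a capTEV fragment), the T7 gene 10 leader that promotes efficient translation, and the Xpress epitope with its enterokinase cleavage site. This leader allows purification and detection of the product. The payload itself is a domain-insertion chimera in which a GFP variant, annotated as cEGFP, sits between two HaloTag fragments. The name suggests the insertion point is between HaloTag residues 164 and 165, although the record does not say this explicitly. HaloTag is a modified dehalogenase that covalently captures chloroalkane ligands. According to the associated publication title, the design is chemigenetic, pairing the fluorescent protein with a synthetic chelator, presumably attached through HaloTag so that Ca2+ binding modulates GFP fluorescence. Transcription ends at the rrnB T1 and T2 terminators. The plasmid is intended for producing the indicator protein in bacteria.
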