Addgene plasmid #198630: pBad-HaloGFP-164-165
Purpose: Green fluorescent Ca2+ ion indicator for bacterial expression.
Depositing lab: Robert Campbell. Depositing organization: The University of Tokyo. Publication: Chemigenetic indicators based on synthetic chelators and green fluorescent protein. Zhu W, Takeuchi S, Imai S, Terada T, Ueda T, Nasu Y, Terai T, Campbell RE. Nat Chem Biol. 2023 Jan;19(1):38-44. doi: 10.1038/s41589-022-01134-z. Epub 2022 Sep 22. PubMed 36138142.
Backbone
  Vector backbone: PBad
  Backbone manufacturer: Invitrogen
  Backbone size w/o insert (bp): 4000
  Vector type: Bacterial Expression
Growth in bacteria
  Bacterial resistance: Ampicillin, 100 μg/mL
  Growth temperature: 37°C
  Growth strain: DH5alpha
  Copy number: High Copy
Gene/Insert
  Gene/Insert name: HaloGFP-164-165
  Species: Synthetic
  Insert size (bp): 1620
  Promoter: araBAD promoter
  Cloning method: Gibson Cloning
  Sequencing primers: 5′ pBAD forward; 3′ pBAD Reverse
Terms and licenses: Academic/Nonprofit Terms; Industry Terms: Not Available to Industry
How to cite: pBad-HaloGFP-164-165 was a gift from Robert Campbell (Addgene plasmid # 198630 ; http://n2t.net/addgene:198630 ; RRID:Addgene_198630)
